>Addgene plasmid #32083 | pCDNAFlagMenin(S543A) | addgene partial sequence | sequence record 43835 | CMV-F 5'-CGCAAATGGGCGGTAGGCGTG-3'
CTATAGGGAGACCCAAGCTTACCATGGACTACAAGGACGACGATGACAAGGGATCCATGGGGCTGAAGGC
CGCCCAGAAGACGCTGTTCCCGCTGCGCTCCATCGACGACGTGGTGCGCCTGTTTGCTGCCGAGCTGGGC
CGAGAGGAGCCGGACCTGGTGCTCCTTTCCTTGGTGCTGGGCTTCGTGGAGCATTTTCTGGCTGTCAACC
GCGTCATCCCTACCAACGTTCCCGAGCTCACCTTCCAGCCCAGCCCCGCCCCCGACCCGCCTGGCGGCCT
CACCTACTTTCCCGTGGCCGACCTGTCTATCATCGCCGCCCTCTATGCCCGCTTCACCGCCCAGATCCGA
GGCGCCGTCGACCTGTCCCTCTATCCTCGAGAAGGGGGTGTCTCCAGCCGTGAGCTGGTGAAGAAGGTCT
CCGATGTCATATGGAACAGCCTCAGCCGCTCCTACTTCAAGGATCGGGCCCACATCCAGTCCCTCTTCAG
CTTCATCACAGGCACCAAATTGGACAGCTCCGGTGTGGCCTTTGCTGTGGTTGGGGCCTGCCAGGCCCTG
GGTCTCCGGGATGTCCACCTCGCCCTGTCTGAGGATCATGCCTGGGTAGTGTTTGGGCCCAATGGGGAGC
AGACAGCTGAGGTCACCTGGCACGGCAAGGGCAACGAGGACCGCAGGGGCCAGACAGTCAATGCCGGTGT
GGCTGAGCGGAGCTGGCTGTACCTGAAAGGATCATACATGCGCTGTGACCGCAAG
