>Addgene plasmid #32083 | pCDNAFlagMenin(S543A) | addgene partial sequence | sequence record 43836 | BGH-rev 5'-TAGAAGGCACAGTCGAGG-3'
GGGCCCTCTAGATGCATGCTCGAGCGGCCGCCAGTGTGATGGATATCTGCAGAATTCACTAGTGATTCGC
TTAAGTCAGAGGCCTTTGCGCTGCCGCTTGAGGAAAGACAGAGTGTAGTCACTAGGGGTGGACACTTTCT
GCTTCTTCATCTGCACTTGCGACTGTGCCGTGAGTTGCAGCTTGATGGCGCTCGAGTTGATCTTGGTGGC
CACCAGCAGCTCCTTCATGCCCTTCATCTTCTCACTCTGGAAAGTGAGCACTGGACCCTCCGGCGGTGGT
GCTGCTGCGGGTGCTGGCACCTGAGCCGTGCTGCCACCTTCAGGGCCTCGGGCTGTGCCAGCGACAGTCC
CAGGAGGCTTCCGGGGGGGTCCTGACACTGCACCCTGGCCGGTGCCCAGGCCCTTGTCCAGTGCTGGCTT
CTTGGGCGGCGGGGGCTCCTCTGGCTTGGACTCCCGCCGTGGGCCCCGCCGCCGGCCTTCCCGGGCTTCC
TCGCCCCACGGCTCCTCGGCCTCGGCCGCCTCGGCCTCTCGGCTCACTATGCGCACCTTCTGCCGCACCT
GTCCCTCAAAACGGCCTAAGGACTGCACAAGAAAGGTGGCCCAGCCCACGTGCAGCACAGGCGTGGGACT
GCCCTCCTCCCATTTGCAGATGCCGTCGTAGAATCGCAGCAGGTGGGCGAAGCACTCAGGGTCCTGGAGG
GCGGAACCTTGGCTCTGGGTGCCCTGGCTTTGCTCCCCCGGCCGCTCCTCGCCCGCCTCCAGCAAGCTGG
CTGCCTCCTTCAGCAGGTTGGGGATGACATCATTGGCTACTTCAAAGAACTCCTTGTAGA
