[The description below was written by a language model from this plasmid's Addgene catalogue record.]
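Description:
pCDNAFlagMenin(S543A) is a mammalian expression plasmid built on a pcDNA backbone that encodes human menin isoform 2, the tumour suppressor protein, carrying a serine-to-alanine substitution at position 543. The coding sequence is driven by the CMV promoter, a strong constitutive viral promoter widely used for high-level expression in transfected mammalian cells. An N-terminal Flag epitope supplied by the backbone is fused to menin, allowing the protein to be detected or immunoprecipitated with anti-Flag antibodies and distinguished from endogenous menin. The plasmid is propagated in E. coli under ampicillin selection, and a neomycin resistance marker permits G418 selection of stably transfected mammalian cells. The copy number is recorded as unknown. The insert was introduced by restriction enzyme cloning, but the sites used are not recorded, and no feature table is available to confirm other backbone elements.

Replacing serine with alanine removes the hydroxyl group needed for phosphorylation, so S543A acts as a non-phosphorylatable version of that residue. This fits the associated study, which concerns phosphorylation of menin in response to DNA damage. The construct is therefore suited to comparing the mutant with wild-type menin, to test whether Ser543 is a phosphorylation site and what follows from its loss. The catalogue's gene cross-reference points to a microRNA locus (MIR302B) rather than the menin gene. This appears to be a database annotation error and does not reflect the described insert.
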