Addgene plasmid #32083: pCDNAFlagMenin(S543A)
Depositing lab: Matthew Meyerson. Depositing organization: Dana-Farber Cancer Institute. Publication: The menin tumor suppressor protein is phosphorylated in response to DNA damage. Francis J, Lin W, Rozenblatt-Rosen O, Meyerson M. PLoS One. 2011 . 6(1):e16119. 10.1371/journal.pone.0016119 PubMed 21264250.
Backbone
  Vector backbone: pcDNA
  Vector type: Mammalian Expression
  Selectable markers: Neomycin (select with G418)
Growth in bacteria
  Bacterial resistance: Ampicillin, 100 μg/mL
  Growth temperature: 37°C
  Growth strain: DH5alpha
  Copy number: Unknown
Gene/Insert
  Gene/Insert name: Menin isoform 2
  Species: H. sapiens (human)
  Mutation: S543A
  Entrez Gene: MIR302B (a.k.a. MIRN302B, mir-302b)
  Promoter: CMV
  Tag / fusion protein: Flag (N terminal on backbone)
  Cloning method: Restriction Enzyme; 5′ cloning site unknown (unknown if destroyed); 3′ cloning site unknown (unknown if destroyed)
  Sequencing primers: 5′ CMV-F
Terms and licenses: Academic/Nonprofit Terms; Industry Terms: Not Available to Industry
How to cite: pCDNAFlagMenin(S543A) was a gift from Matthew Meyerson (Addgene plasmid # 32083 ; http://n2t.net/addgene:32083 ; RRID:Addgene_32083)
